Addgene plasmid #46073: pEGFP-Map7-1333-end
Depositing lab: Edgar Gomes. Depositing organization: INSERM, ADR Paris VI, St-Antoine. Publication: MAP and kinesin-dependent nuclear positioning is required for skeletal muscle function. Metzger T, Gache V, Xu M, Cadot B, Folker ES, Richardson BE, Gomes ER, Baylies MK. Nature. 2012 Mar 18;484(7392):120-4. doi: 10.1038/nature10914. PubMed 22425998.
Backbone
  Vector backbone: pEGFP
  Backbone manufacturer: Clontech
  Total vector size (bp): 5606
  Vector type: Mammalian Expression
  Selectable markers: Neomycin (select with G418)
Growth in bacteria
  Bacterial resistance: Kanamycin, 50 μg/mL
  Growth temperature: 37°C
  Growth strain: DH5alpha
  Copy number: High Copy
Gene/Insert
  Gene/Insert name: Map7D1-1333-end
  Species: M. musculus (mouse)
  Insert size (bp): 855
  Tag / fusion protein: GFP (N terminal on insert)
Terms and licenses: Academic/Nonprofit Terms; Industry Terms: Not Available to Industry
How to cite: pEGFP-Map7-1333-end was a gift from Edgar Gomes (Addgene plasmid # 46073 ; http://n2t.net/addgene:46073 ; RRID:Addgene_46073)
