[The description below was written by a language model from this plasmid's Addgene catalogue record and pLannotate feature annotations shown in this document.]
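Description:
pEGFP-Map7-1333-end is a 5,606 bp mammalian expression plasmid built on the Clontech pEGFP backbone. It expresses a C-terminal fragment of a mouse microtubule-associated protein as an N-terminal EGFP fusion. The human cytomegalovirus immediate early enhancer and promoter drive the EGFP coding sequence. This is followed in the same orientation by the insert, listed as 855 bp and annotated over roughly 870 bp, then by residual multiple cloning site sequence and the SV40 polyadenylation signal. The name indicates a truncation running from position 1333 to the end of the coding sequence. The record is not fully consistent about the gene: the catalogue insert field calls it Map7D1, whereas the plasmid name and the automated annotation identify the fragment as mouse Map7 (Mtap7), a microtubule-stabilizing protein that associates dynamically with microtubules.

The plasmid is maintained in bacteria at high copy through a ColE1/pUC-type origin. It also carries an f1 origin, which allows single-stranded DNA production. A single Tn5 aminoglycoside phosphotransferase gene (NeoR/KanR) serves both hosts. A bacterial promoter drives it to give kanamycin resistance in E. coli, and the SV40 enhancer and early promoter, paired with the HSV TK polyadenylation signal, drive it to allow G418 selection of transfected mammalian cells. The short hits annotated as large T antigen, ble and bGH poly(A) are only fragments and are probably backbone remnants rather than functional elements.

The associated publication concerns MAP- and kinesin-dependent nuclear positioning in skeletal muscle. In that context the construct most likely serves as a fluorescent deletion mutant for mapping which region of the protein governs its localization or function, although the record does not state a specific purpose.
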