Features (pLannotate 1.2.2; 15 found; start..end, strand, type, name):
     61..364     +  enhancer       CMV enhancer: human cytomegalovirus immediate early enhancer
    365..568     +  promoter       CMV promoter: human cytomegalovirus (CMV) immediate early promoter
    613..1329    +  CDS            EGFP: EGFP is a basic (constitutively fluorescent) green fluorescent protein published in 1996, derived from Aequorea victoria. It is reported to be a rapidly-maturing weak dimer with moderate acid sensitivity.
   1357..2223    +  CDS            Map7 (fragment): MAP7_MOUSE - Also known as Mtap7. Experimental evidence at protein level: Swiss-Prot protein existence level 1. Microtubule-stabilizing protein that may play an important role during reorganization of microtubules during polarization and differentiation of epithelial cells. Associates with microtubules in a dynamic manner. May play a role in the formation of intercellular contacts. Colocalization with TRPV4 results in the redistribution of TRPV4 toward the membrane and may link cytoskeletal microfilaments. From Mus musculus (Mouse).
   2234..2270    +  misc_feature   MCS (fragment): multiple cloning site
   2287..2371    +  CDS            large T antigen (fragment): large T antigen from SV40 (simian virus 40)
   2394..2515    +  polyA_signal   SV40 poly(A) signal: SV40 polyadenylation signal
   2549..2977    -  rep_origin     f1 ori (sequence partly withheld): f1 bacteriophage origin of replication; arrow indicates direction of (+) strand synthesis
   3004..3108    +  promoter       AmpR promoter: bla
   3110..3467    +  promoter       SV40 promoter: SV40 enhancer and early promoter
   3502..4296    +  CDS            NeoR/KanR: aminoglycoside phosphotransferase from Tn5; aph(3')-II (or nptII); confers resistance to neomycin, kanamycin, and G418 (Geneticin®)
   4317..4469    +  CDS            ble (fragment): BLE_KLEPN - Experimental evidence at protein level: Swiss-Prot protein existence level 1. Binding protein with a strong affinity to the bleomycin family of antibiotics. Binds to CL990; an antimitotic-antibiotic compound. From Klebsiella pneumoniae.
   4528..4575    +  polyA_signal   HSV TK poly(A) signal: herpes simplex virus thymidine kinase polyadenylation signal (Cole and Stacy, 1985)
   4666..4682    -  polyA_signal   bGH poly(A) signal (fragment): bovine growth hormone polyadenylation signal
   4904..5492    +  rep_origin     ori: high-copy-number ColE1/pMB1/pBR322/pUC origin of replication
>Addgene plasmid #46073 | pEGFP-Map7-1333-end | depositor full sequence | sequence record 64889 | pEGFP-Map7-1333-end sequence 5606 bps
TAGTTATTAATAGTAATCAATTACGGGGTCATTAGTTCATAGCCCATATATGGAGTTCCGCGTTACATAA
CTTACGGTAAATGGCCCGCCTGGCTGACCGCCCAACGACCCCCGCCCATTGACGTCAATAATGACGTATG
TTCCCATAGTAACGCCAATAGGGACTTTCCATTGACGTCAATGGGTGGAGTATTTACGGTAAACTGCCCA
CTTGGCAGTACATCAAGTGTATCATATGCCAAGTACGCCCCCTATTGACGTCAATGACGGTAAATGGCCC
GCCTGGCATTATGCCCAGTACATGACCTTATGGGACTTTCCTACTTGGCAGTACATCTACGTATTAGTCA
TCGCTATTACCATGGTGATGCGGTTTTGGCAGTACATCAATGGGCGTGGATAGCGGTTTGACTCACGGGG
ATTTCCAAGTCTCCACCCCATTGACGTCAATGGGAGTTTGTTTTGGCACCAAAATCAACGGGACTTTCCA
AAATGTCGTAACAACTCCGCCCCATTGACGCAAATGGGCGGTAGGCGTGTACGGTGGGAGGTCTATATAA
GCAGAGCTGGTTTAGTGAACCGTCAGATCCGCTAGCGCTACCGGTCGCCACCATGGTGAGCAAGGGCGAG
GAGCTGTTCACCGGGGTGGTGCCCATCCTGGTCGAGCTGGACGGCGACGTAAACGGCCACAAGTTCAGCG
TGTCCGGCGAGGGCGAGGGCGATGCCACCTACGGCAAGCTGACCCTGAAGTTCATCTGCACCACCGGCAA
GCTGCCCGTGCCCTGGCCCACCCTCGTGACCACCCTGACCTACGGCGTGCAGTGCTTCAGCCGCTACCCC
GACCACATGAAGCAGCACGACTTCTTCAAGTCCGCCATGCCCGAAGGCTACGTCCAGGAGCGCACCATCT
TCTTCAAGGACGACGGCAACTACAAGACCCGCGCCGAGGTGAAGTTCGAGGGCGACACCCTGGTGAACCG
CATCGAGCTGAAGGGCATCGACTTCAAGGAGGACGGCAACATCCTGGGGCACAAGCTGGAGTACAACTAC
AACAGCCACAACGTCTATATCATGGCCGACAAGCAGAAGAACGGCATCAAGGTGAACTTCAAGATCCGCC
ACAACATCGAGGACGGCAGCGTGCAGCTCGCCGACCACTACCAGCAGAACACCCCCATCGGCGACGGCCC
CGTGCTGCTGCCCGACAACCACTACCTGAGCACCCAGTCCGCCCTGAGCAAAGACCCCAACGAGAAGCGC
GATCACATGGTCCTGCTGGAGTTCGTGACCGCCGCCGGGATCACTCTCGGCATGGACGAGCTGTACAAGT
CCGGACTCAGATCTCGAGCTCAAGCTTCGAATTCGATTATGGGCGGTGTAGTTCCTAAGACTTCTGCAGG
CACCACCGACCCAGAGGAGGCTACGAGGTTGCTGGCTGAGAAGAGGCGTCTAGCCAGAGAGCAGAGGGAG
AAGGAGGAACGGGAGAGGAAGGAAAAGGAAGAGCTGGAGAGACAAAAGATAGAGGAATTGGCCCGTAGGG
TGGCTGAAGAGCGAAGTCGCAGGGAAGAAGAAGCCCGCAGGCTGGAAGAGGAGCAGGCTCGAGAGAAAGA
GGAGCTGGCGCTGCGTCTGGCTGAGGAGGAGCGGGAGCGGTGGGAGAGGGAGGAGGTGGAGCGCGTGCAG
AAGCAGAAAGAAGAAGAAGCCCGAGCCCGGGAGGAGGCAGAGAGGGCTCGGCAGGAACGAGAGAAGCATT
TCCAGAAAGAAGAGCAGGAACGGCTGGAGAGGAAGAAGCGACTTGAAGAGATTATGAGAAGAACCAGGAG
GACAGAGACCGCTGATAAGAAAACCACTGAGCAAAGAAATGGTGACATAGCCAAAGGAGTTCTCACTGGA
GAGCCAGAAGTACCTGCACTGCCGTGTATGGCCTCTTCAGGAAACGGAGAGTCTGCAGAGAGCCCACATG
GAGTCGCTTTACAGCAATCAGAAGTGACCACAGAGAGTTCTCCAGATTTGGAAAAACAGCCAAATGAAAA
CGGAATGTCCATACAAAATGAAAATTTTGAAGAAGTTATAAACTTACCTGTTGGATCAAAAGCGTCCAGA
TTAGATGTCACCAATGAGAACCCAGAAATTCCTTTGAAACCAATTTTGGCCTTTAATGATGAAGGGACAC
TTGGGCCCCTACCTCAGGTGGATGGTGTGCAGACACAACAGACCGCAGAAGTTAATCACTAGTGAATTCT
GCAGTCGACGGTACCGCGGGCCCGGGATCCACCGGATCTAGATAACTGATCATAATCAGCCATACCACAT
TTGTAGAGGTTTTACTTGCTTTAAAAAACCTCCCACACCTCCCCCTGAACCTGAAACATAAAATGAATGC
AATTGTTGTTGTTAACTTGTTTATTGCAGCTTATAATGGTTACAAATAAAGCAATAGCATCACAAATTTC
ACAAATAAAGCATTTTTTTCACTGCATTCTAGTTGTGGTTTGTCCAAACTCATCAATGTATCTTAACGCG
TAAATTGTAAGCGTTAATATTTTGTTAAAATTCGCGTTAAATTTTTGTTAAATCAGCTCATTTTTTAACC
AATAGGCCGAAATCGGCAAAATCCCTTATAAATCAAAAGAATAGACCGAGATAGGGT
[37 nt withheld, positions 2648-2684]
AAAGAACGTGGACTCCAACGTCAAAGG
[49 nt withheld, positions 2712-2760]
T
[91 nt withheld, positions 2762-2852]
G
[124 nt withheld, positions 2854-2977]
CAGGTGGCACTTTTCGGGGAAATGTGCGCGGAACCCCTATTTGTTTATTTTTCTAAATACATTCAAATAT
GTATCCGCTCATGAGACAATAACCCTGATAAATGCTTCAATAATATTGAAAAAGGAAGAGTCCTGAGGCG
GAAAGAACCAGCTGTGGAATGTGTGTCAGTTAGGGTGTGGAAAGTCCCCAGGCTCCCCAGCAGGCAGAAG
TATGCAAAGCATGCATCTCAATTAGTCAGCAACCAGGTGTGGAAAGTCCCCAGGCTCCCCAGCAGGCAGA
AGTATGCAAAGCATGCATCTCAATTAGTCAGCAACCATAGTCCCGCCCCTAACTCCGCCCATCCCGCCCC
TAACTCCGCCCAGTTCCGCCCATTCTCCGCCCCATGGCTGACTAATTTTTTTTATTTATGCAGAGGCCGA
GGCCGCCTCGGCCTCTGAGCTATTCCAGAAGTAGTGAGGAGGCTTTTTTGGAGGCCTAGGCTTTTGCAAA
GATCGATCAAGAGACAGGATGAGGATCGTTTCGCATGATTGAACAAGATGGATTGCACGCAGGTTCTCCG
GCCGCTTGGGTGGAGAGGCTATTCGGCTATGACTGGGCACAACAGACAATCGGCTGCTCTGATGCCGCCG
TGTTCCGGCTGTCAGCGCAGGGGCGCCCGGTTCTTTTTGTCAAGACCGACCTGTCCGGTGCCCTGAATGA
ACTGCAAGACGAGGCAGCGCGGCTATCGTGGCTGGCCACGACGGGCGTTCCTTGCGCAGCTGTGCTCGAC
GTTGTCACTGAAGCGGGAAGGGACTGGCTGCTATTGGGCGAAGTGCCGGGGCAGGATCTCCTGTCATCTC
ACCTTGCTCCTGCCGAGAAAGTATCCATCATGGCTGATGCAATGCGGCGGCTGCATACGCTTGATCCGGC
TACCTGCCCATTCGACCACCAAGCGAAACATCGCATCGAGCGAGCACGTACTCGGATGGAAGCCGGTCTT
GTCGATCAGGATGATCTGGACGAAGAGCATCAGGGGCTCGCGCCAGCCGAACTGTTCGCCAGGCTCAAGG
CGAGCATGCCCGACGGCGAGGATCTCGTCGTGACCCATGGCGATGCCTGCTTGCCGAATATCATGGTGGA
AAATGGCCGCTTTTCTGGATTCATCGACTGTGGCCGGCTGGGTGTGGCGGACCGCTATCAGGACATAGCG
TTGGCTACCCGTGATATTGCTGAAGAGCTTGGCGGCGAATGGGCTGACCGCTTCCTCGTGCTTTACGGTA
TCGCCGCTCCCGATTCGCAGCGCATCGCCTTCTATCGCCTTCTTGACGAGTTCTTCTGAGCGGGACTCTG
GGGTTCGAAATGACCGACCAAGCGACGCCCAACCTGCCATCACGAGATTTCGATTCCACCGCCGCCTTCT
ATGAAAGGTTGGGCTTCGGAATCGTTTTCCGGGACGCCGGCTGGATGATCCTCCAGCGCGGGGATCTCAT
GCTGGAGTTCTTCGCCCACCCTAGGGGGAGGCTAACTGAAACACGGAAGGAGACAATACCGGAAGGAACC
CGCGCTATGACGGCAATAAAAAGACAGAATAAAACGCACGGTGTTGGGTCGTTTGTTCATAAACGCGGGG
TTCGGTCCCAGGGCTGGCACTCTGTCGATACCCCACCGAGACCCCATTGGGGCCAATACGCCCGCGTTTC
TTCCTTTTCCCCACCCCACCCCCCAAGTTCGGGTGAAGGCCCAGGGCTCGCAGCCAACGTCGGGGCGGCA
GGCCCTGCCATAGCCTCAGGTTACTCATATATACTTTAGATTGATTTAAAACTTCATTTTTAATTTAAAA
GGATCTAGGTGAAGATCCTTTTTGATAATCTCATGACCAAAATCCCTTAACGTGAGTTTTCGTTCCACTG
AGCGTCAGACCCCGTAGAAAAGATCAAAGGATCTTCTTGAGATCCTTTTTTTCTGCGCGTAATCTGCTGC
TTGCAAACAAAAAAACCACCGCTACCAGCGGTGGTTTGTTTGCCGGATCAAGAGCTACCAACTCTTTTTC
CGAAGGTAACTGGCTTCAGCAGAGCGCAGATACCAAATACTGTCCTTCTAGTGTAGCCGTAGTTAGGCCA
CCACTTCAAGAACTCTGTAGCACCGCCTACATACCTCGCTCTGCTAATCCTGTTACCAGTGGCTGCTGCC
AGTGGCGATAAGTCGTGTCTTACCGGGTTGGACTCAAGACGATAGTTACCGGATAAGGCGCAGCGGTCGG
GCTGAACGGGGGGTTCGTGCACACAGCCCAGCTTGGAGCGAACGACCTACACCGAACTGAGATACCTACA
GCGTGAGCTATGAGAAAGCGCCACGCTTCCCGAAGGGAGAAAGGCGGACAGGTATCCGGTAAGCGGCAGG
GTCGGAACAGGAGAGCGCACGAGGGAGCTTCCAGGGGGAAACGCCTGGTATCTTTATAGTCCTGTCGGGT
TTCGCCACCTCTGACTTGAGCGTCGATTTTTGTGATGCTCGTCAGGGGGGCGGAGCCTATGGAAAAACGC
CAGCAACGCGGCCTTTTTACGGTTCCTGGCCTTTTGCTGGCCTTTTGCTCACATGTTCTTTCCTGCGTTA
TCCCCTGATTCTGTGGATAACCGTATTACCGCCATGCAT
