>Addgene plasmid #46073 | pEGFP-Map7-1333-end | addgene partial sequence | sequence record 66388 | EGFP_C
AGTCCGGACTCAGATCTCGAGCTCAAGCTTCGAATTCGATTATGGGCGGTGTAGTTCCTAAGACTTCTGC
AGGCACCACCGACCCAGAGGAGGCTACGAGGTTGCTGGCTGAGAAGAGGCGTCTAGCCAGAGAGCAGAGG
GAGAAGGAGGAACGGGAGAGGAAGGAAAAGGAAGAGCTGGAGAGACAAAAGATAGAGGAATTGGCCCGTA
GGGTGGCTGAAGAGCGAAGTCGCAGGGAAGAAGAAGCCCGCAGGCTGGAAGAGGAGCAGGCTCGAGAGAA
AGAGGAGCTGGCGCTGCGTCTGGCTGAGGAGGAGCGGGAGCGGTGGGAGAGGGAGGAGGTGGAGCGCGTG
CAGAAGCAGAAAGAAGAAGAAGCCCGAGCCCGGGAGGAGGCAGAGAGGGCTCGGCAGGAACGAGAGAAGC
ATTTCCAGAAAGAAGAGCAGGAACGGCTGGAGAGGAAGAAGCGACTTGAAGAGATTATGAGAAGAACCAG
GAGGACAGAGACCGCTGATAAGAAAACCACTGAGCAAAGAAATGGTGACATAGCCAAAGGAGTTCTCACT
GGAGAGCCAGAAGTACCTGCACTGCCGTGTATGGCCTCTTCAGGAAACGGAGAGTCTGCAGAGAGCCCAC
ATGGAGTCGCTTTACAGCAATCAGAAGTGACCACAGAGAGTTCTCCAGATTTGGAAAAACAGCCAAATGA
AAACGGAATGTCCATACAAAATGAAAATTTTGAAGAAGTTATAAACTTACCTGTTGGATCAAAAGCGTCC
AGATTAGATGTCACC
